>Addgene plasmid #102598 | pMSCV-hygro-STING | addgene full sequence | sequence record 418288 | Addgene NGS Result
CAGTCTATCGGAGGACTGGCGCGCCGAGTGAGGGGTTGTGGGCTCTTTTATTGAGCTCGGGGAGCAGAAG
CGCGCGAACAGAAGCGAGAAGCGAACTGATTGGTTAGTTCAAATAAGGCACAGGGTCATTTCAGGTCCTT
GGGGCACCCTGGAAACATCTGATGGTTCTCTAGAAACTGCTGAGGGCGGGACCGCATCTGGGGACCATCT
GTTCTTGGCCCTGAGCCGGGGCAGGAACTGCTTACCACAGATATCCTGTTTGGCCCATATTCTGCTGTCT
CTCTGTTCCTAACCTTGATCTGAACTTCTCTATTCTCAGTTATGTATTTTCCATGCCTTGCAAAATGGCG
TTACTTAAGCTAGCTTGCCAAACCTACAGGTGGGGTCTTTCATTCCCCCCTTTTTCTGGAGACTAAATAA
AATCTTTTATTTTATCTATGGCTCGTACTCTATAGGCTTCAGCTGGTGATATTGTTGAGTCAAAACTAGA
GCCTGGACCACTGATATCCTGTCTTTAACAAATTGGACTAATCGCCTCTACGCCGGACGCATCGTGGCCG
GCATCACCGGCGCCACAGGTGCGGTTGCTGGCGCCTATATCGCCGACATCACCGATGGGGAAGATCGGGC
TCGCCACTTCGGGCTCATGAGCGCTTGTTTCGGCGTGGGTATGGTGGCAGGCCCCGTGGCCGGGGGACTG
TTGGGCGCCATCTCCTTGCATGCACCATTCCTTGCGCCGTCGTTTTACAACGTCGTGACTGGGAAAACCC
TGGCGTTACCCAACTTAATCGCCTTGCAGCACATCCCCCTTTCGCCAGCTGGCGTAATAGCGAAGAGGCC
CGCACCGATCGCCCTTCCCAACAGTTGCGCAGCCTGAATGGCGAATGGCGCCTGATGCGGTATTTTCTCC
TTACGCATCTGTGCGGTATTTCACACCGCATATGGTGCACTCTCAGTACAATCTGCTCTGATGCCGCATA
GTTAAGCCAGCCCCGACACCCGCCAACACCCGCTGACGCGCCCTGACGGGCTTGTCTGCTCCCGGCATCC
GCTTACAGACAAGCTGTGACCGTCTCCGGGAGCTGCATGTGTCAGAGGTTTTCACCGTCATCACCGAAAC
GCGCGAGACGAAAGGGCCTCGTGATACGCCTATTTTTATAGGTTAATGTCATGATAATAATGGTTTCTTA
GACGTCAGGTGGCACTTTTCGGGGAAATGTGCGCGGAACCCCTATTTGTTTATTTTTCTAAATACATTCA
AATATGTATCCGCTCATGAGACAATAACCCTGATAAATGCTTCAATAATATTGAAAAAGGAAGAGTATGA
GTATTCAACATTTCCGTGTCGCCCTTATTCCCTTTTTTGCGGCATTTTGCCTTCCTGTTTTTGCTCACCC
AGAAACGCTGGTGAAAGTAAAAGATGCTGAAGATCAGTTGGGTGCACGAGTGGGTTACATCGAACTGGAT
CTCAACAGCGGTAAGATCCTTGAGAGTTTTCGCCCCGAAGAACGTTTTCCAATGATGAGCACTTTTAAAG
TTCTGCTATGTGGCGCGGTATTATCCCGTATTGACGCCGGGCAAGAGCAACTCGGTCGCCGCATACACTA
TTCTCAGAATGACTTGGTTGAGTACTCACCAGTCACAGAAAAGCATCTTACGGATGGCATGACAGTAAGA
GAATTATGCAGTGCTGCCATAACCATGAGTGATAACACTGCGGCCAACTTACTTCTGACAACGATCGGAG
GACCGAAGGAGCTAACCGCTTTTTTGCACAACATGGGGGATCATGTAACTCGCCTTGATCGTTGGGAACC
GGAGCTGAATGAAGCCATACCAAACGACGAGCGTGACACCACGATGCCTGTAGCAATGGCAACAACGTTG
CGCAAACTATTAACTGGCGAACTACTTACTCTAGCTTCCCGGCAACAATTAATAGACTGGATGGAGGCGG
ATAAAGTTGCAGGACCACTTCTGCGCTCGGCCCTTCCGGCTGGCTGGTTTATTGCTGATAAATCTGGAGC
CGGTGAGCGTGGGTCTCGCGGTATCATTGCAGCACTGGGGCCAGATGGTAAGCCCTCCCGTATCGTAGTT
ATCTACACGACGGGGAGTCAGGCAACTATGGATGAACGAAATAGACAGATCGCTGAGATAGGTGCCTCAC
TGATTAAGCATTGGTAACTGTCAGACCAAGTTTACTCATATATACTTTAGATTGATTTAAAACTTCATTT
TTAATTTAAAAGGATCTAGGTGAAGATCCTTTTTGATAATCTCATGACCAAAATCCCTTAACGTGAGTTT
TCGTTCCACTGAGCGTCAGACCCCGTAGAAAAGATCAAAGGATCTTCTTGAGATCCTTTTTTTCTGCGCG
TAATCTGCTGCTTGCAAACAAAAAAACCACCGCTACCAGCGGTGGTTTGTTTGCCGGATCAAGAGCTACC
AACTCTTTTTCCGAAGGTAACTGGCTTCAGCAGAGCGCAGATACCAAATACTGTTCTTCTAGTGTAGCCG
TAGTTAGGCCACCACTTCAAGAACTCTGTAGCACCGCCTACATACCTCGCTCTGCTAATCCTGTTACCAG
TGGCTGCTGCCAGTGGCGATAAGTCGTGTCTTACCGGGTTGGACTCAAGACGATAGTTACCGGATAAGGC
GCAGCGGTCGGGCTGAACGGGGGGTTCGTGCACACAGCCCAGCTTGGAGCGAACGACCTACACCGAACTG
AGATACCTACAGCGTGAGCTATGAGAAAGCGCCACGCTTCCCGAAGGGAGAAAGGCGGACAGGTATCCGG
TAAGCGGCAGGGTCGGAACAGGAGAGCGCACGAGGGAGCTTCCAGGGGGAAACGCCTGGTATCTTTATAG
TCCTGTCGGGTTTCGCCACCTCTGACTTGAGCGTCGATTTTTGTGATGCTCGTCAGGGGGGCGGAGCCTA
TGGAAAAACGCCAGCAACGCGGCCTTTTTACGGTTCCTGGCCTTTTGCTGGCCTTTTGCTCACATGTTCT
TTCCTGCGTTATCCCCTGATTCTGTGGATAACCGTATTACCGCCTTTGAGTGAGCTGATACCGCTCGCCG
CAGCCGAACGACCGAGCGCAGCGAGTCAGTGAGCGAGGAAGCGGAAGAGCGCCCAATACGCAAACCGCCT
CTCCCCGCGCGTTGGCCGATTCATTAATGCAGCTGGCACGACAGGTTTCCCGACTGGAAAGCGGGCAGTG
AGCGCAACGCAATTAATGTGAGTTAGCTCACTCATTAGGCACCCCAGGCTTTACACTTTATGCTTCCGGC
TCGTATGTTGTGTGGAATTGTGAGCGGATAACAATTTCACAATTCTCCCCAGCTCTTTCTGCGCTGTCCA
TAATGAACTATTTCAGGAGTATTGGAGTATGTGGATTCAAAACAGTGGCTAATTGAGTCAGGATTACTTA
ATATTCGACTCCTACCCTCAGAATGTTGTTCTCCAACTTCAAGAAACTGTTACCCATGAAAGACCCCCGC
TGACGGGTAGTCAATCACTCAGAGGAGACCCTCCCAAGGAACAGCGAGACCACAAGTCGGATGCAACTGC
AAGAGGGTTTATTGGATACACGGGTACCCGGGCGACGCAGTCTATCGGAGGACTGGCGCGCCGAGTGAGG
GGTTGTGGGCTCTTTTATTGAGCTCGGGGAGCAGAAGCGCGCGAACAGAAGCGAGAAGCGAACTGATTGG
TTAGTTCAAATAAGGCACAGGGTCATTTCAGGTCCTTGGGGCACCCTGGAAACATCTGATGGTTCTCTAG
AAACTGCTGAGGGCGGGACCGCATCTGGGGACCATCTGTTCTTGGCCCTGAGCCGGGGCAGGAACTGCTT
ACCACAGATATCCTGTTTGGCCCATATTCTGCTGTCTCTCTGTTCCTAACCTTGATCTGAACTTCTCTAT
TCTCAGTTATGTATTTTCCATGCCTTGCAAAATGGCGTTACTTAAGCTAGCTTGCCAAACCTACAGGTGG
GGTCTTTCATTCCCCCCTTTTTCTGGAGACTAAATAAAATCTTTTATTTTATCGATAAGCTTGGCTGCAG
GTCGACGGATCTGCACCCAATCGGCAGGCACGGGCGGCGATCTCCAATCTGCGGGATCAGTCAGATCACC
CGAGTGCGTGGGCATGACAATCGTGCCCTGGGGACCAACACAATCCAGAAGGGCCTGAATCACTGCGACC
GGCCCTCCCGCGACCCAGCCGAGCGAGCTTAGCGAACTGTGGACGAGAACTGTGCCACCAAGCGTAAGGC
CGTTCTCTCGCATTTGCCTTGCTAGGCTCGCGCGAGTTGCTGGCTGAGGCGTTCTCGAAATCAGCTCTTG
TTCGGTCGGCATCTACTCTATTCCTTTGCCCTCGGACGAGTGCTGGGGCGTCGGTTTCCACTATCGGCGA
GTACTTCTACACAGCCATCGGTCCAGACGGCCGCGCTTCTGCGGGCGATTTGTGTACGCCCGACAGTCCC
GGCTCCGGATCGGACGATTGCGTCGCATCGACCCTGCGCCCAAGCTGCATCATCGAAATTGCCGTCAACC
AAGCTCTGATAGAGTTGGTCAAGACCAATGCGGAGCATATACGCCCGGAGCCGCGGCGATCCTGCAAGCT
CCGGATGCCTCCGCTCGAAGTAGCGCGTCTGCTGCTCCATACAAGCCAACCACGGCCTCCAGAAGAAGAT
GTTGGCGACCTCGTATTGGGAATCCCCGAACATCGCCTCGCTCCAGTCAATGACCGCTGTTATGCGGCCA
TTGTCCGTCAGGACATTGTTGGAGCCGAAATCCGCGTGCACGAGGTGCCGGACTTCGGGGCAGTCCTCGG
CCCAAAGCATCAGCTCATCGAGAGCCTGCGCGACGGACGCACTGACGGTGTCGTCCATCACAGTTTGCCA
GTGATACACATGGGGATCAGCAATCGCGCATATGAAATCACGCCATGTAGTGTATTGACCGATTCCTTGC
GGTCCGAATGGGCCGAACCCGCTCGTCTGGCTAAGATCGGCCGCAGCGATCGCATCCATGGCCTCCGCGA
CCGGCTGCAGAACAGCGGGCAGTTCGGTTTCAGGCAGGTCTTGCAACGTGACACCCTGTGCACGGCGGGA
GATGCAATAGGTCAGGCTCTCGCTGAATTCCCCAATGTCAAGCACTTCCGGAATCGGGAGCGCGGCCGAT
GCAAAGTGCCGATAAACATAACGATCTTTGTAGAAACCATCGGCGCAGCTATTTACCCGCAGGACATATC
CACGCCCTCCTACATCGAAGCTGAAAGCACGAGATTCTTCGCCCTCCGAGAGCTGCATCAGGTCGGAGAC
GCTGTCGAACTTTTCGATCAGAAACTTCTCGACAGACGTCGCGGTGAGTTCAGGCTTTTTCATGGTGGCG
GGATGCAGGTCGAAAGGCCCGGAGATGAGGAAGAGGAGAACAGCGCGGCAGACGTGCGCTTTTGAAGCGT
GCAGAATGCCGGGCCTCCGGAGGACCTTCGGGCGCCCGCCCCGCCCCTGAGCCCGCCCCTGAGCCCGCCC
CCGGACCCACCCCTTCCCAGCCTCTGAGCCCAGAAAGCGAAGGAGCAAAGCTGCTATTGGCCGCTGCCCC
AAAGGCCTACCCGCTTCCATTGCTCAGCGGTGCTGTCCATCTGCACGAGACTAGTGAGACGTGCTACTTC
CATTTGTCACGTCCTGCACGACGCGAGCTGCGGGGCGGGGGGGAACTTCCTGACTAGGGGAGGAGTAGAA
GGTGGCGCGAAGGGGCCACCAAAGAACGGAGCCGGTTGGCGCCTACCGGTGGATGTGGAATGTGTGCGAG
GCCAGAGGCCACTTGTGTAGCGCCAAGTGCCCAGCGGGGCTGCTAAAGCGCATGCTCCAGACTGCCTTGG
GAAAAGCGCCTCCCCTACCCGGTAGAATTCGTTAACCTCGAGTCAAGAGAAATCCGTGCGGAGAGGGAGG
GGCTTTTCCATTCCACTGATGAGGAGCTCAGGCTCTTGGGACATCGTGGAGGTACTGGGCACCGCTGAGG
TCTTCAAGCTGCCCACAGTAACCTCTTCCTTTTCCTCCTGCCGCAGGTGCCGGAGAACCTCCTGGGACAG
CGAGAAGCTGCTGTCATCTGCAGGTTCCTGGTAGGCAATGAGGCGGCAGTTGTTCTGAGACTCAGGGGCA
TCTGCCAGGATGTCCTCAAGTGTCCGGCAGAAGAGTTTGGCCTGCTCAAGCCTATCCTCCCGGCTAAAGC
CAGCTTGACTGTATTGTGACATGGCAAACAAAGTCTGCAAGGGGGTGGCGTACTCCAGGACACAGGTGCC
CGCCCGCTGCCCGTTCTCCAGAAGCTCATAGATGCTGTTGCTGTAAACCCGATCCTTGATGCCAGCACGG
TCACCGGTCTGCTGGGGCAGTTTATCCAGGAAGCGAATGTTGGGGTCAGCCATACTCAGGTTATCAGGCA
CCCCACAGTCCAATGGGAGGAGAATATACAGCCGCTGGCTCACTGCACCCCGTAGCAGGTTGTTGTAATG
CTGATTGTAAGTTCGAATCCGGGCCTGGAGCTCTGGCAGGATCAGCCGCAGATATCCGATGTAATATGAC
CATGCCAGCCCATGGGCCACGTTGAAATTCCCTTTTTCACACACTGCAGAGATCTCAGCTGGGGCCAGGC
CCTTGAGGCCCAGGAGGATGTTCAGTGCCTGCGAGAGGCCCAGGAGGGCAAGCATCCAAGTGAAGGGCGG
GCCGACCGCATTTGGGAGGGAGTAGTAGAAATAGATGGACAGCAGCAACAGGGCCCCACGGCGGAGGGGG
CAGCCCAGGCAGGCCCGCACAGTCCTCCAGTAGCTGCCCCGGTACCTGGAGTGGATGTGGCGCAGCTCCT
CAGCCAGGCTGCAGACCCCGTTTAACAGCAGTCCCAGCTGCAGGGAGGCTAGGTGGAGGACCAGGTACCG
GAGAGTGTGCTCTGGTGGCTCTCCTAGCCCCCAAAGGGTCACCAGGCAGGCACTCAGCAGAACCAAGGCT
GCCTTCTGGGCCCCGTGACCCCTGGGACACGGGATGGATGGATGCAGGCTGGAGTGGGGCATGGATCTAA
TTCCGGCGCCTAGAGAAGGAGTGAGGGCTGGATAAAGGGAGGATCGAGGCGGGGTCGAACGAGGAGGTTC
AAGGGGGAGAGACGGGGCGGATGGAGGAAGAGGAGGCGGAGGCTTAGGGTGTACAAAGGGCTTGACCCAG
GGAGGGGGGTCAAAAGCCAAGGCTTCCCAGGTCACGATGTAGGGGACCTGGTCTGGGTGTCCATGCGGGC
CAGGTGAAAAGACCTTGATCTTAACCTGGGTGATGAGGTCTCGGTTAAAGGTGCCGTCTCGCGGCCATCC
GACGTTAAAGGTTGGCCATTCTGCAGAGCAGAAGGTAACCCAACGTCTCTTCTTGACATCTACCGACTGG
TTGTGAGCGATCCGCTCGACATCTTTCCAGTGACCTAAGGTCAAACTTAAGGGAGTGGTAACAGTCTGGC
CCTAATTTTCAGACAAATACAGAAACACAGTCAGACAGAGACAACACAGAACGATGCTGCAGCGCTGCAG
CAGACAAGACGCGCGGCTTCGGTTCCAAACCGAAAGCAAAAATTCAGACGGAGGCGGGAACTGTTTTAGG
TTCTCGTCTCCTACCAGAACCACATATCCTGACGGGGTCGGATTCCACATCGACTCCCTTCCTCAGGTCG
GGCCACAAAAACGGCCCCCAAAGTCCCTGGGACGTCTCCCAGGGTTGCGGCCGGGTGTTCAGAACTCGTC
AGTTCCACCACGGGTCCGCCAGATACAGAGCTAGTTAGCTAACTAGTACAGACGCAGGCGCAAACATTAG
ATGCCGGCACAAACACGCACAAAGACAGAGACAGACACGAAACGACCGCTGGCCAGCTTACCTCCCGGCG
GGGGGGTCGGTGGTCCCTGGGCAGGGGTCTCCAAATCTCGGTGGAACCTCCAAATGAAAGACCCCCGAGG
TGGGCAGTCAATCAATCTGAGGAGACCCTCCCAAGGATCAGCGAGTCCACGATTCGGATGCAAACAGCAA
GAGGCTTTATTGGGAATACGGGTACCCGGGCGACG
Features (pLannotate 1.2.2; 20 found; start..end, strand, type, name):
    436..534     -  CDS            env (fragment): murine leukemia virus gPr80 envelope polyprotein precursor; env; proteolytically cleaved into gp70SU and p15TM subunits
    535..736     +  CDS            TcR (fragment): tetracycline efflux protein; tet; confers resistance to tetracycline
    736..885     +  CDS            lacZα (fragment): LacZα fragment of β-galactosidase; lacZ fragment
    891..990     -  misc_feature   bom (fragment): basis of mobility region from pBR322
   1092..1127    -  CDS            rop (fragment): Rop protein, which maintains plasmids at low copy number; rop
   1222..1326    +  promoter       AmpR promoter: bla
   1327..2187    +  CDS            AmpR: β-lactamase; bla; confers resistance to ampicillin, carbenicillin, and related antibiotics
   2358..2946    +  rep_origin     ori: high-copy-number ColE1/pMB1/pBR322/pUC origin of replication
   3129..3221    +  CDS            lacI (fragment): lac repressor; lacI; The lac repressor binds to the lac operator to inhibit transcription in E. coli. This inhibition can be relieved by adding lactose or isopropyl-β-D-thiogalactopyranoside (IPTG).
   3234..3255    +  protein_bind   CAP binding site: CAP binding activates transcription in the presence of cAMP. E. coli catabolite activator protein
   3270..3300    +  promoter       lac promoter: promoter for the E. coli lac operon
   3308..3324    +  protein_bind   lac operator: The lac repressor binds to the lac operator to inhibit transcription in E. coli. This inhibition can be relieved by adding lactose or isopropyl-β-D-thiogalactopyranoside (IPTG). lac repressor encoded by lacI
   3486..4000    -  LTR            3' LTR: 3' long terminal repeat from murine embryonic stem cell virus
   4062..4340    -  CDS            yokD (fragment): YOKD_BACSU - Experimental evidence at protein level: Swiss-Prot protein existence level 1. May contribute to antibiotic resistance. From Bacillus subtilis (strain 168).
   4358..5383    -  CDS            HygR: aminoglycoside phosphotransferase from E. coli; aph(4)-Ia; confers resistance to hygromycin
   5401..5900    -  promoter       PGK promoter: mouse phosphoglycerate kinase 1 promoter
   5926..7062    -  CDS            STING1: STING_HUMAN - Also known as ERIS From Homo sapiens (Human).
   7075..7491    -  CDS            gag (truncated): truncated Moloney murine leukemia virus (MMLV) gag gene lacking the start codon
   7558..7899    -  misc_feature   MESV Ψ: packaging signal of murine embryonic stem cell virus
   7963..394     -  LTR            5' LTR (across the origin): 5' long terminal repeat from murine embryonic stem cell virus
