[The description below was written by a language model from this plasmid's Addgene catalogue record and pLannotate feature annotations shown in this document.]
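Description:
pMSCV-hygro-STING is a gammaretroviral mammalian expression vector built on the pMSCV-hygro backbone and carrying the human STING1 coding sequence (also known as TMEM173, MITA or ERIS). The full sequence record is about 8.1 kb. In bacteria it is maintained as a high-copy plasmid through a ColE1/pUC-type origin and selected with ampicillin via the β-lactamase gene. The annotation also picks up short fragments of tetracycline resistance, lacZα, lacI, rop, bom and an MLV env sequence, plus a lac promoter/operator region. These appear to be non-functional remnants of the backbone's cloning history rather than working parts.

The proviral cassette lies on the reverse strand of the sequence record and is bounded by murine embryonic stem cell virus 5′ and 3′ long terminal repeats. Downstream of the 5′ LTR are the MESV Ψ packaging signal and a truncated, start-codon-less MMLV gag segment, which together allow efficient encapsidation of the vector RNA when gag, pol and env are supplied in trans by packaging cells. STING follows, with no dedicated internal promoter annotated, so it is presumably transcribed from the 5′ LTR as is usual for MSCV vectors. No epitope tag or reporter fusion is annotated on it. A mouse PGK promoter then drives the hygromycin phosphotransferase gene, allowing selection of transduced or stably transfected mammalian cells with hygromycin. A short hit to a Bacillus protein just beyond HygR is probably an annotation artefact.

According to the record, the construct is used to express STING for IFN-β promoter luciferase reporter assays, providing the innate DNA-sensing adaptor in cells so that downstream interferon signalling can be measured. The cloning sites used for the insert are not recorded.
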