Addgene plasmid #102598: pMSCV-hygro-STING
Purpose: Express STING for IFN-beta luciferase reporter assay.
Depositing lab: Nicolas Manel. Depositing organization: Institut Curie. Publication: Intrinsic antiproliferative activity of the innate sensor STING in T lymphocytes. Cerboni S, Jeremiah N, Gentili M, Gehrmann U, Conrad C, Stolzenberg MC, Picard C, Neven B, Fischer A, Amigorena S, Rieux-Laucat F, Manel N. J Exp Med. 2017 Jun 5;214(6):1769-1785. doi: 10.1084/jem.20161674. Epub 2017 May 8. PubMed 28484079.
Backbone
  Vector backbone: pMSCV-hygro
  Vector type: Mammalian Expression, Retroviral
Growth in bacteria
  Bacterial resistance: Ampicillin, 100 μg/mL
  Growth temperature: 30°C
  Growth strain: NEB Stable
  Copy number: High Copy
Gene/Insert
  Gene/Insert name: STING
  Species: H. sapiens (human)
  Entrez Gene: STING1 (a.k.a. ERIS, MITA, MPYS, NET23, SAVI, STING, STING-beta, TMEM173, hMITA, hSTING)
  Cloning method: Restriction Enzyme; 5′ cloning site unknown (unknown if destroyed); 3′ cloning site unknown (unknown if destroyed)
  Sequencing primers: 5′ MSCV
Terms and licenses: Academic/Nonprofit Terms; Industry Terms: Not Available to Industry
How to cite: pMSCV-hygro-STING was a gift from Nicolas Manel (Addgene plasmid # 102598 ; http://n2t.net/addgene:102598 ; RRID:Addgene_102598)
